Addgene plasmid #92421: Stx3-pmCitrine
Purpose: Expression of syntaxin-3 C-terminally conjugated to mCitrine.
Depositing lab: Geert van den Bogaart. Depositing organization: Radboud University Nijmegen Medical Centre. Publication: Fluorescence lifetime imaging microscopy reveals rerouting of SNARE trafficking driving dendritic cell activation. Verboogen DRJ, Gonzalez Mancha N, Ter Beest M, van den Bogaart G. Elife. 2017 May 19;6. pii: e23525. doi: 10.7554/eLife.23525. PubMed 28524818.
Backbone
  Vector backbone: pmCitrine-N1
  Backbone manufacturer: Van den Bogaart lab
  Vector type: Mammalian Expression
Growth in bacteria
  Bacterial resistance: Kanamycin, 50 μg/mL
  Growth temperature: 37°C
  Growth strain: DH5alpha
  Copy number: High Copy
Gene/Insert
  Gene/Insert name: Stx3 (alt name: syntaxin 3, syntaxin-3)
  Species: R. norvegicus (rat)
  GenBank ID: NM_031124.1
  Entrez Gene: Stx3 (a.k.a. Stx3a)
  Promoter: CMV
  Tag / fusion protein: mCitrine (C terminal on insert)
  Cloning method: Restriction Enzyme; 5′ cloning site EcoRI (not destroyed); 3′ cloning site BamHI (not destroyed)
  Sequencing primers: 5′ TAACAACTCCGCCCCATT; 3′ GTCCAGCTCGACCAGGATGGG
Terms and licenses: Academic/Nonprofit Terms; Industry Terms: Not Available to Industry
How to cite: Stx3-pmCitrine was a gift from Geert van den Bogaart (Addgene plasmid # 92421 ; http://n2t.net/addgene:92421 ; RRID:Addgene_92421)
