[The description below was written by a language model from this plasmid's Addgene catalogue record and pLannotate feature annotations shown in this document.]
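Description:
Stx3-pmCitrine is a mammalian expression plasmid of about 5.7 kb, built on the pmCitrine-N1 backbone, that produces rat (Rattus norvegicus) syntaxin-3 fused at its C terminus to the yellow fluorescent protein mCitrine. The Stx3 coding sequence was inserted between the EcoRI and BamHI sites of the multiple cloning site, both of which remain intact. It sits downstream of the human cytomegalovirus immediate-early enhancer and promoter and upstream of the mCitrine open reading frame, joined through a short stretch of residual polylinker. An SV40 polyadenylation signal terminates the fusion transcript. The small large T antigen fragment annotated just before that signal is most likely part of the same SV40-derived 3' region rather than a functional element.

The plasmid is propagated in E. coli from a high-copy ColE1/pUC-type origin under kanamycin selection. Resistance comes from a single Tn5 aminoglycoside phosphotransferase (NeoR/KanR) gene preceded by both a bacterial bla promoter and the SV40 enhancer/early promoter, and followed by an HSV TK polyadenylation signal. This dual-promoter arrangement gives kanamycin resistance in bacteria and would also allow G418 selection of transfected mammalian cells. An f1 origin is present as well, and the short ble and bGH poly(A) fragments look like incidental backbone matches.

The construct is intended for visualising syntaxin-3, a SNARE protein, in live or fixed mammalian cells. The associated publication used fluorescence lifetime imaging microscopy to follow SNARE trafficking during dendritic cell activation. This is consistent with the mCitrine fusion serving as a fluorescent partner in lifetime-based interaction measurements, although the record does not spell out that role.
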