Features (pLannotate 1.2.2; 16 found; start..end, strand, type, name):
     61..364     +  enhancer       CMV enhancer: human cytomegalovirus immediate early enhancer
    365..568     +  promoter       CMV promoter: human cytomegalovirus (CMV) immediate early promoter
    591..627     +  misc_feature   MCS (fragment): multiple cloning site
    718..1584    +  CDS            Stx3: STX3_RAT - Also known as Stx3a. Experimental evidence at protein level: Swiss-Prot protein existence level 1. Potentially involved in docking of synaptic vesicles at presynaptic active zones. From Rattus norvegicus (Rat).
   1583..1610    +  misc_feature   MCS (fragment): multiple cloning site
   1624..2340    +  CDS            mCitrine: mCitrine is a basic (constitutively fluorescent) yellow fluorescent protein published in 2001, derived from Aequorea victoria.
   2359..2442    +  CDS            large T antigen (fragment): large T antigen from SV40 (simian virus 40)
   2465..2586    +  polyA_signal   SV40 poly(A) signal: SV40 polyadenylation signal
   2620..3048    -  rep_origin     f1 ori (sequence partly withheld): f1 bacteriophage origin of replication; arrow indicates direction of (+) strand synthesis
   3075..3179    +  promoter       AmpR promoter: bla
   3181..3538    +  promoter       SV40 promoter: SV40 enhancer and early promoter
   3573..4367    +  CDS            NeoR/KanR: aminoglycoside phosphotransferase from Tn5; aph(3')-II (or nptII); confers resistance to neomycin, kanamycin, and G418 (Geneticin®)
   4388..4540    +  CDS            ble (fragment): BLE_KLEPN - Experimental evidence at protein level: Swiss-Prot protein existence level 1. Binding protein with a strong affinity to the bleomycin family of antibiotics. Binds to CL990; an antimitotic-antibiotic compound. From Klebsiella pneumoniae.
   4599..4646    +  polyA_signal   HSV TK poly(A) signal: herpes simplex virus thymidine kinase polyadenylation signal (Cole and Stacy, 1985)
   4737..4753    -  polyA_signal   bGH poly(A) signal (fragment): bovine growth hormone polyadenylation signal
   4975..5563    +  rep_origin     ori: high-copy-number ColE1/pMB1/pBR322/pUC origin of replication
>Addgene plasmid #92421 | Stx3-pmCitrine | addgene full sequence | sequence record 182508 | Addgene NGS Result
TAGTTATTAATAGTAATCAATTACGGGGTCATTAGTTCATAGCCCATATATGGAGTTCCGCGTTACATAA
CTTACGGTAAATGGCCCGCCTGGCTGACCGCCCAACGACCCCCGCCCATTGACGTCAATAATGACGTATG
TTCCCATAGTAACGCCAATAGGGACTTTCCATTGACGTCAATGGGTGGAGTATTTACGGTAAACTGCCCA
CTTGGCAGTACATCAAGTGTATCATATGCCAAGTACGCCCCCTATTGACGTCAATGACGGTAAATGGCCC
GCCTGGCATTATGCCCAGTACATGACCTTATGGGACTTTCCTACTTGGCAGTACATCTACGTATTAGTCA
TCGCTATTACCATGGTGATGCGGTTTTGGCAGTACATCAATGGGCGTGGATAGCGGTTTGACTCACGGGG
ATTTCCAAGTCTCCACCCCATTGACGTCAATGGGAGTTTGTTTTGGCACCAAAATCAACGGGACTTTCCA
AAATGTCGTAACAACTCCGCCCCATTGACGCAAATGGGCGGTAGGCGTGTACGGTGGGAGGTCTATATAA
GCAGAGCTGGTTTAGTGAACCGTCAGATCCGCTAGCGCTACCGGACTCAGATCTCGAGCTCAAGCTTGAT
ATCGAATTCCCCCGCAGTTGCTCCAGGCCGCTCACTTGGGACGCGCTTACCTGAGACAAGGCGCCTGCCA
CCCTCACCTGGACCAGGATGAAGGACCGACTGGAGCAGCTGAAGGCCAAGCAGCTGACGCAGGATGATGA
CACGGACGAGGTTGAGATTGCTATTGATAATACAGCGTTCATGGATGAGTTCTTTTCTGAGATTGAGGAA
ACGAGGCTCAACATCGACAAGATCTCAGAGCATGTGGAGGAAGCTAAGAAACTCTACAGTATCATTCTCT
CTGCACCGATTCCAGAGCCAAAAACCAAAGACGACCTTGAACAGCTCACAACTGAGATCAAGAAAAGGGC
CAACAACGTCCGGAACAAACTGAAGAGCATGGAGAAGCATATTGAGGAAGACGAGGTCCGGTCATCAGCA
GACCTTCGGATACGAAAGTCCCAGCACTCCGTCCTCTCCCGGAAGTTTGTGGAGGTGATGACAAAGTACA
ATGAGGCACAGGTGGACTTCCGTGAACGCAGCAAAGGGCGCATCCAACGGCAGCTTGAAATTACTGGCAA
GAAAACAACAGATGAGGAGCTGGAAGAAATGTTGGAGAGTGGCAACCCAGCCATCTTCACTTCTGGGATC
ATTGACTCCCAGATTTCCAAGCAAGCCCTCAGCGAGATTGAGGGTCGGCACAAGGACATCGTGAGGCTGG
AGAGCAGCATCAAGGAGCTCCATGACATGTTTATGGACATCGCCATGCTGGTGGAGAATCAGGGTGAGAT
GTTAGATAACATAGAGTTGAATGTCATGCACACGGTGGACCATGTGGAGAAGGCACGGGATGAGACTAAA
AGAGCCATGAAGTATCAGGGTCAGGCGCGCAAGAAATTGATAATTATCATTGTGATAGTAGTTGTGTTGC
TGGGCATTTTAGCGTTGATTATTGGATTGTCCGTTGGGCTGAAGTCGACGGTACCGCGGGCCCGGGATCC
ACCCGTGGCCACCATGGTGAGCAAGGGCGAGGAGCTGTTCACCGGCGTGGTGCCCATCCTGGTGGAGCTG
GACGGCGACGTGAACGGCCACAAGTTCAGCGTGAGCGGCGAGGGCGAGGGCGACGCCACCTACGGCAAGC
TGACCCTGAAGTTCATCTGCACCACCGGCAAGCTGCCCGTGCCCTGGCCCACCCTGGTGACCACCTTCGG
CTACGGCCTGATGTGCTTCGCCCGCTACCCCGACCACATGAAGCAGCACGACTTCTTCAAGAGCGCCATG
CCCGAGGGCTACGTGCAGGAGCGCACCATCTTCTTCAAGGACGACGGCAACTACAAGACCCGCGCCGAGG
TGAAGTTCGAGGGCGACACCCTGGTGAACCGCATCGAGCTGAAGGGCATCGACTTCAAGGAGGACGGCAA
CATCCTGGGCCACAAGCTGGAGTACAACTACAACAGCCACAACGTGTACATCATGGCCGACAAGCAGAAG
AACGGCATCAAGGTGAACTTCAAGATCCGCCACAACATCGAGGACGGCAGCGTGCAGCTGGCCGACCACT
ACCAGCAGAACACCCCCATCGGCGACGGCCCCGTGCTGCTGCCCGACAACCACTACCTGAGCTACCAGAG
CAAGCTGAGCAAGGACCCCAACGAGAAGCGCGACCACATGGTGCTGCTGGAGTTCGTGACCGCCGCCGGC
ATCACCCTGGGCATGGACGAGCTGTACAAGTAAGCGGCCGCGACTCTAGATCATAATCAGCCATACCACA
TTTGTAGAGGTTTTACTTGCTTTAAAAAACCTCCCACACCTCCCCCTGAACCTGAAACATAAAATGAATG
CAATTGTTGTTGTTAACTTGTTTATTGCAGCTTATAATGGTTACAAATAAAGCAATAGCATCACAAATTT
CACAAATAAAGCATTTTTTTCACTGCATTCTAGTTGTGGTTTGTCCAAACTCATCAATGTATCTTAAGGC
GTAAATTGTAAGCGTTAATATTTTGTTAAAATTCGCGTTAAATTTTTGTTAAATCAGCTCATTTTTTAAC
CAATAGGCCGAAATCGGCAAAATCCCTTATAAATCAAAAGAATAGACCGAGATAGGGT
[37 nt withheld, positions 2719-2755]
AAAGAACGTGGACTCCAACGTCAAAGG
[49 nt withheld, positions 2783-2831]
T
[91 nt withheld, positions 2833-2923]
G
[124 nt withheld, positions 2925-3048]
CAGGTGGCACTTTTCGGGGAAATGTGCGCGGAACCCCTATTTGTTTATTTTTCTAAATACATTCAAATAT
GTATCCGCTCATGAGACAATAACCCTGATAAATGCTTCAATAATATTGAAAAAGGAAGAGTCCTGAGGCG
GAAAGAACCAGCTGTGGAATGTGTGTCAGTTAGGGTGTGGAAAGTCCCCAGGCTCCCCAGCAGGCAGAAG
TATGCAAAGCATGCATCTCAATTAGTCAGCAACCAGGTGTGGAAAGTCCCCAGGCTCCCCAGCAGGCAGA
AGTATGCAAAGCATGCATCTCAATTAGTCAGCAACCATAGTCCCGCCCCTAACTCCGCCCATCCCGCCCC
TAACTCCGCCCAGTTCCGCCCATTCTCCGCCCCATGGCTGACTAATTTTTTTTATTTATGCAGAGGCCGA
GGCCGCCTCGGCCTCTGAGCTATTCCAGAAGTAGTGAGGAGGCTTTTTTGGAGGCCTAGGCTTTTGCAAA
GATCGATCAAGAGACAGGATGAGGATCGTTTCGCATGATTGAACAAGATGGATTGCACGCAGGTTCTCCG
GCCGCTTGGGTGGAGAGGCTATTCGGCTATGACTGGGCACAACAGACAATCGGCTGCTCTGATGCCGCCG
TGTTCCGGCTGTCAGCGCAGGGGCGCCCGGTTCTTTTTGTCAAGACCGACCTGTCCGGTGCCCTGAATGA
ACTGCAAGACGAGGCAGCGCGGCTATCGTGGCTGGCCACGACGGGCGTTCCTTGCGCAGCTGTGCTCGAC
GTTGTCACTGAAGCGGGAAGGGACTGGCTGCTATTGGGCGAAGTGCCGGGGCAGGATCTCCTGTCATCTC
ACCTTGCTCCTGCCGAGAAAGTATCCATCATGGCTGATGCAATGCGGCGGCTGCATACGCTTGATCCGGC
TACCTGCCCATTCGACCACCAAGCGAAACATCGCATCGAGCGAGCACGTACTCGGATGGAAGCCGGTCTT
GTCGATCAGGATGATCTGGACGAAGAGCATCAGGGGCTCGCGCCAGCCGAACTGTTCGCCAGGCTCAAGG
CGAGCATGCCCGACGGCGAGGATCTCGTCGTGACCCATGGCGATGCCTGCTTGCCGAATATCATGGTGGA
AAATGGCCGCTTTTCTGGATTCATCGACTGTGGCCGGCTGGGTGTGGCGGACCGCTATCAGGACATAGCG
TTGGCTACCCGTGATATTGCTGAAGAGCTTGGCGGCGAATGGGCTGACCGCTTCCTCGTGCTTTACGGTA
TCGCCGCTCCCGATTCGCAGCGCATCGCCTTCTATCGCCTTCTTGACGAGTTCTTCTGAGCGGGACTCTG
GGGTTCGAAATGACCGACCAAGCGACGCCCAACCTGCCATCACGAGATTTCGATTCCACCGCCGCCTTCT
ATGAAAGGTTGGGCTTCGGAATCGTTTTCCGGGACGCCGGCTGGATGATCCTCCAGCGCGGGGATCTCAT
GCTGGAGTTCTTCGCCCACCCTAGGGGGAGGCTAACTGAAACACGGAAGGAGACAATACCGGAAGGAACC
CGCGCTATGACGGCAATAAAAAGACAGAATAAAACGCACGGTGTTGGGTCGTTTGTTCATAAACGCGGGG
TTCGGTCCCAGGGCTGGCACTCTGTCGATACCCCACCGAGACCCCATTGGGGCCAATACGCCCGCGTTTC
TTCCTTTTCCCCACCCCACCCCCCAAGTTCGGGTGAAGGCCCAGGGCTCGCAGCCAACGTCGGGGCGGCA
GGCCCTGCCATAGCCTCAGGTTACTCATATATACTTTAGATTGATTTAAAACTTCATTTTTAATTTAAAA
GGATCTAGGTGAAGATCCTTTTTGATAATCTCATGACCAAAATCCCTTAACGTGAGTTTTCGTTCCACTG
AGCGTCAGACCCCGTAGAAAAGATCAAAGGATCTTCTTGAGATCCTTTTTTTCTGCGCGTAATCTGCTGC
TTGCAAACAAAAAAACCACCGCTACCAGCGGTGGTTTGTTTGCCGGATCAAGAGCTACCAACTCTTTTTC
CGAAGGTAACTGGCTTCAGCAGAGCGCAGATACCAAATACTGTTCTTCTAGTGTAGCCGTAGTTAGGCCA
CCACTTCAAGAACTCTGTAGCACCGCCTACATACCTCGCTCTGCTAATCCTGTTACCAGTGGCTGCTGCC
AGTGGCGATAAGTCGTGTCTTACCGGGTTGGACTCAAGACGATAGTTACCGGATAAGGCGCAGCGGTCGG
GCTGAACGGGGGGTTCGTGCACACAGCCCAGCTTGGAGCGAACGACCTACACCGAACTGAGATACCTACA
GCGTGAGCTATGAGAAAGCGCCACGCTTCCCGAAGGGAGAAAGGCGGACAGGTATCCGGTAAGCGGCAGG
GTCGGAACAGGAGAGCGCACGAGGGAGCTTCCAGGGGGAAACGCCTGGTATCTTTATAGTCCTGTCGGGT
TTCGCCACCTCTGACTTGAGCGTCGATTTTTGTGATGCTCGTCAGGGGGGCGGAGCCTATGGAAAAACGC
CAGCAACGCGGCCTTTTTACGGTTCCTGGCCTTTTGCTGGCCTTTTGCTCACATGTTCTTTCCTGCGTTA
TCCCCTGATTCTGTGGATAACCGTATTACCGCCATGCAT
